>Addgene plasmid #27173 | pCGN-ATF6 (1-373) | addgene full sequence | sequence record 322012 | Addgene NGS Result
GTAAAACGACGGCCAGTGAATTGTAATACGACTCACTATAGGGCGAATTCGAGCTCGCCCCGTTACATAA
CTTACGGTAAATGGCCCGCCTGGCTGACCGCCCAACGACCCCCGCCCATTGACGTCAATAATGACGTATG
TTCCCATAGTAACGCCAATAGGGACTTTCCATTGACGTCAATGGGTGGAGTATTTACGGTAAACTGCCCA
CTTGGCAGTACATCAAGTGTATCATATGCCAAGTACGCCCCCTATTGACGTCAATGACGGTAAATGGCCC
GCCTGGCATTATGCCCAGTACATGACCTTATGGGACTTTCCTACTTGGCAGTACATCTACGTATTAGTCA
TCGCTATTACCATGGTGATGCGGTTTTGGCAGTACATCAATGGGCGTGGATAGCGGTTTGACTCACGGGG
ATTTCCAAGTCTCCACCCCATTGACGTCAATGGGAGTTTGTTTTGGCACCAAAATCAACGGGACTTTCCA
AAATGTCGTAACAACTCCGCCCCATTGACGCAAATGGGCGGTAGGCGTGTACGGTGGGAGGTCTATATAA
GCAGAGCTCGTTTAGTGAACCGTCAGATCGCCTGGAGACGCCATCCACGCTGTTTTGACCTCCATAGAAG
ACACCGGGACCGATCCAGCCTCCGGGGGATCTTGGTGGCGTGAAACTCCCGCACCTCTTCGGCCAGCGCC
TTGTAGAAGCGCGTATGGCTTCTAGCTATCCTTATGACGTGCCTGACTATGCCAGCCTGGGAGGACCTTC
TAGAATGGGGGAGCCGGCTGGGGTTGCCGGCACCATGGAGTCACCTTTTAGCCCGGGACTCTTTCACAGG
CTGGATGAAGATTGGGATTCTGCTCTCTTTGCTGAACTCGGTTATTTCACAGACACTGATGAGCTGCAAT
TGGAAGCAGCAAATGAGACGTATGAAAACAATTTTGATAATCTTGATTTTGATTTGGATTTGTTACCTTG
GGAGTCAGACATTTGGGACATCAACAACCAAATCTGTACAGTTAAAGATATTAAGGCAGAACCCCAGCCA
CTTTCTCCAGCCTCCTCAAGTTATTCAGTCTCATCTCCTCGGTCAGTGGACTCTTATTCTTCAACTCAGC
ATGTTCCTGAGGAGTTGGATTTGTCTTCTAGTTCTCAGATGTCTCCCCTTTCCTTATATGGTGAAAACTC
TAATAGTCTCTCTTCACCGGAGCCACTGAAGGAAGATAAGCCTGTCACTGGTTCTAGGAACAAGACTGAA
AATGGACTGACTCCAAAGAAAAAAATTCAGGTGAATTCAAAACCTTCAATTCAGCCCAAGCCTTTATTGC
TTCCAGCAGCACCCAAGACTCAAACAAACTCCAGTGTTCCAGCAAAAACCATCATTATTCAGACAGTACC
AACGCTTATGCCATTGGCAAAGCAGCAACCAATTATCAGTTTACAACCTGCACCCACTAAAGGCCAGACG
GTTTTGCTGTCTCAGCCTACTGTGGTACAACTTCAAGCACCTGGAGTTCTGCCCTCTGCTCAGCCAGTCC
TTGCTGTTGCTGGGGGAGTCACACAGCTCCCTAATCACGTGGTGAATGTGGTACCAGCCCCTTCAGCGAA
TAGCCCAGTGAATGGAAAACTTTCCGTGACTAAACCTGTCCTACAAAGTACCATGAGAAATGTCGGTTCA
GATATTGCTGTGCTAAGGAGACAGCAACGTATAATAAAAAATCGAGAATCCGCTTGTCAGTCTCGCAAGA
AGAAGAAAGAATATATGCTAGGGTTAGAGGCGAGATTAAAGGCTGCCCTCTCAGAAAACGAGCAACTGAA
GAAAGAAAATGGAACACTGAAGCGGCAGCTGGATGAAGTTGTGTCAGAGAACCAGAGGCTTAAAGTCCCT
AGTGGATCCTGAGAACTTCAGGGTGAGTTTGGGGACCCTTGATTGTTCTTTCTTTTTCGCTATTGTAAAA
TTCATGTTATATGGAGGGGGCAAAGTTTTCAGGGTGTTGTTTAGAATGGGAAGATGTCCCTTGTATCACC
ATGGACCCTCATGATAATTTTGTTTCTTTCACTTTCTACTCTGTTGACAACCATTGTCTCCTCTTATTTT
CTTTTCATTTTCTGTAACTTTTTCGTTAAACTTTAGCTTGCATTTGTAACGAATTTTTAAATTCACTTTT
GTTTATTTGTCAGATTGTAAGTACTTTCTCTAATCACTTTTTTTTCAAGGCAATCAGGGTATATTATATT
GTACTTCAGCACAGTTTTAGAGAACAATTGTTATAATTAAATGATAAGGTAGAATATTTCTGCATATAAA
TTCTGGCTGGCGTGGAAATATTCTTATTGGTAGAAACAACTACACCCTGGTCATCATCCTGCCTTTCTCT
TTATGGTTACAATGATATACACTGTTTGAGATGAGGATAAAATACTCTGAGTCCAAACCGGGCCCCTCTG
CTAACCATGTTCATGCCTTCTTCTCTTTCCTACAGCTCCTGGGCAACGTGCTGGTTGTTGTGCTGTCTCA
TCATTTTGGCAAAGAATTCACTCCTCAGGTGCAGGCTGCCTATCAGAAGGTGGTGGCTGGTGTGGCCAAT
GCCCTGGCTCACAAATACCACTGAGATCTTTTTCCCTCTGCCAAAAATTATGGGGACATCATGAAGCCCC
TTGAGCATCTGACTTCTGGCTAATAAAGGAAATTTATTTTCATTGCAATAGTGTGTTGGAATTTTTTGTG
TCTCTCACTCGGAAGGACATATGGGAGGGCAAATCATTTAAAACATCAGAATGAGTATTTGGTTTAGAGT
TTGGCAACATATGCCCATATGCTGGCTGCCATGAACAAAGGTTGGCTATAAAGAGGTCATCAGTATATGA
AACAGCCCCCTGCTGTCCATTCCTTATTCCATAGAAAAGCCTTGACTTGAGGTTAGATTTTTTTTATATT
TTGTTTTGTGTTATTTTTTTCTTTAACATCCCTAAAATTTTCCTTACATGTTTTACTAGCCAGATTTTTC
CTCCTCTCCTGACTACTCCCAGTCATAGCTGTCCCTCTTCTCTTATGGAGATCCCTCGAGGAGCTTTTTG
CAAAAGCCTAGGCCTCCAAAAAAGCCTCTTCACTACTTCTGGAATAGCTCAGAGGCCGAGGCGGCCTCGG
CCTCTGCATAAATAAAAAAAATTAGTCAGCCATGGGGCGGAGAATGGGCGGAACTGGGCGGAGTTAGGGG
CGGGATGGGCGGAGTTAGGGGCGGGACTATGGTTGCTGACTAATTGCTGCATTAATGAATCGGCCAACGC
GCGGGGAGAGGCGGTTTGCGTATTGGGCGCTCTTCCGCTTCCTCGCTCACTGACTCGCTGCGCTCGGTCG
TTCGGCTGCGGCGAGCGGTATCAGCTCACTCAAAGGCGGTAATACGGTTATCCACAGAATCAGGGGATAA
CGCAGGAAAGAACATGTGAGCAAAAGGCCAGCAAAAGGCCAGGAACCGTAAAAAGGCCGCGTTGCTGGCG
TTTTTCCATAGGCTCCGCCCCCCTGACGAGCATCACAAAAATCGACGCTCAAGTCAGAGGTGGCGAAACC
CGACAGGACTATAAAGATACCAGGCGTTTCCCCCTGGAAGCTCCCTCGTGCGCTCTCCTGTTCCGACCCT
GCCGCTTACCGGATACCTGTCCGCCTTTCTCCCTTCGGGAAGCGTGGCGCTTTCTCATAGCTCACGCTGT
AGGTATCTCAGTTCGGTGTAGGTCGTTCGCTCCAAGCTGGGCTGTGTGCACGAACCCCCCGTTCAGCCCG
ACCGCTGCGCCTTATCCGGTAACTATCGTCTTGAGTCCAACCCGGTAAGACACGACTTATCGCCACTGGC
AGCAGCCACTGGTAACAGGATTAGCAGAGCGAGGTATGTAGGCGGTGCTACAGAGTTCTTGAAGTGGTGG
CCTAACTACGGCTACACTAGAAGAACAGTATTTGGTATCTGCGCTCTGCTGAAGCCAGTTACCTTCGGAA
AAAGAGTTGGTAGCTCTTGATCCGGCAAACAAACCACCGCTGGTAGCGGTGGTTTTTTTGTTTGCAAGCA
GCAGATTACGCGCAGAAAAAAAGGATCTCAAGAAGATCCTTTGATCTTTTCTACGGGGTCTGACGCTCAG
TGGAACGAAAACTCACGTTAAGGGATTTTGGTCATGAGATTATCAAAAAGGATCTTCACCTAGATCCTTT
TAAATTAAAAATGAAGTTTTAAATCAATCTAAAGTATATATGAGTAAACTTGGTCTGACAGTTACCAATG
CTTAATCAGTGAGGCACCTATCTCAGCGATCTGTCTATTTCGTTCATCCATAGTTGCCTGACTCCCCGTC
GTGTAGATAACTACGATACGGGAGGGCTTACCATCTGGCCCCAGTGCTGCAATGATACCGCGAGACCCAC
GCTCACCGGCTCCAGATTTATCAGCAATAAACCAGCCAGCCGGAAGGGCCGAGCGCAGAAGTGGTCCTGC
AACTTTATCCGCCTCCATCCAGTCTATTAATTGTTGCCGGGAAGCTAGAGTAAGTAGTTCGCCAGTTAAT
AGTTTGCGCAACGTTGTTGCCATTGCTACAGGCATCGTGGTGTCACGCTCGTCGTTTGGTATGGCTTCAT
TCAGCTCCGGTTCCCAACGATCAAGGCGAGTTACATGATCCCCCATGTTGTGCAAAAAAGCGGTTAGCTC
CTTCGGTCCTCCGATCGTTGTCAGAAGTAAGTTGGCCGCAGTGTTATCACTCATGGTTATGGCAGCACTG
CATAATTCTCTTACTGTCATGCCATCCGTAAGATGCTTTTCTGTGACTGGTGAGTACTCAACCAAGTCAT
TCTGAGAATAGTGTATGCGGCGACCGAGTTGCTCTTGCCCGGCGTCAATACGGGATAATACCGCGCCACA
TAGCAGAACTTTAAAAGTGCTCATCATTGGAAAACGTTCTTCGGGGCGAAAACTCTCAAGGATCTTACCG
CTGTTGAGATCCAGTTCGATGTAACCCACTCGTGCACCCAACTGATCTTCAGCATCTTTTACTTTCACCA
GCGTTTCTGGGTGAGCAAAAACAGGAAGGCAAAATGCCGCAAAAAAGGGAATAAGGGCGACACGGAAATG
TTGAATACTCATACTCTTCCTTTTTCAATATTATTGAAGCATTTATCAGGGTTATTGTCTCATGAGCGGA
TACATATTTGAATGTATTTAGAAAAATAAACAAATAGGGGTTCCGCGCACATTTCCCCGAAAAGTGCCAC
CTGACGTCTAAGAAACCATTATTATCATGACATTAACCTATAAAAATAGGCGTATCACGAGGCCCTTTCG
TCTCGCGCGTTTCGGTGATGACGGTGAAAACCTCTGACACATGCAGCTCCCGGAGACGGTCACAGCTTGT
CTGTAAGCGGATGCCGGGAGCAGACAAGCCCGTCAGGGCGCGTCAGCGGGTGTTGGCGGGTGTCGGGGCT
GGCTTAACTATGCGGCATCAGAGCAGATTGTACTGAGAGTGCACCATATGCGGTGTGAAATACCGCACAG
ATGCGTAAGGAGAAAATACCGCATCAGGAAATTGTAAGCGTTAATATTTTGTTAAAATTCGCGTTAAATT
TTTGTTAAATCAGCTCATTTTTTAACCAATAGGCCGAAATCGGCAAAATCCCTTATAAATCAAAAGAATA
GACCGAGATAGGGT
[37 nt withheld, positions 5685-5721]
AAAGAACGTGGACTCCAACGTCAAAGG
[49 nt withheld, positions 5749-5797]
T
[91 nt withheld, positions 5799-5889]
G
[124 nt withheld, positions 5891-6014]
CCATTCGCCATTCAGGCTGCGCAACTGTTGGGAAGGGCGATCGGTGCGGGCCTCTTCGCTATTACGCCAG
CTGGCGAAAGGGGGATGTGCTGCAAGGCGATTAAGTTGGGTAACGCCAGGGTTTTCCCAGTCACGACGTT
Features (pLannotate 1.2.2; 17 found; start..end, strand, type, name):
     24..42      +  promoter       T7 promoter: promoter for bacteriophage T7 RNA polymerase
     61..364     +  enhancer       CMV enhancer: human cytomegalovirus immediate early enhancer
    365..568     +  promoter       CMV promoter: human cytomegalovirus (CMV) immediate early promoter
    658..697     +  5'UTR          HSV TK 5'-UTR: 5' untranslated region from the herpes simplex virus thymidine kinase gene
    775..1893    +  CDS            ATF6 (fragment): human activating transcription factor 6, an endoplasmic reticulum (ER) protein involved in the unfolded protein response Accumulation of misfolded proteins in the ER leads to proteolytic cleavage that releases the cytosolic domain of ATF6, which enters the nucleus and acts as a transcription factor.
   1913..2485    +  intron         β-globin intron: intron from rabbit β-globin gene
   2489..2611    +  CDS            HBB: HBB_COLGU - Experimental evidence at transcript level: Swiss-Prot protein existence level 2. Involved in oxygen transport from the lung to the various peripheral tissues. From Colobus guereza (Mantled guereza) (Eastern black-and-white colobus monkey).
   2682..2737    +  polyA_signal   β-globin poly(A) signal: rabbit β-globin polyadenylation signal (Gil and Proudfoot, 1987)
   3077..3266    -  promoter       SV40 promoter: SV40 early promoter
   3266..3320    -  CDS            lacI (fragment): lac repressor; lacI; The lac repressor binds to the lac operator to inhibit transcription in E. coli. This inhibition can be relieved by adding lactose or isopropyl-β-D-thiogalactopyranoside (IPTG).
   3503..4091    -  rep_origin     ori: high-copy-number ColE1/pMB1/pBR322/pUC origin of replication
   4262..5122    -  CDS            AmpR: β-lactamase; bla; confers resistance to ampicillin, carbenicillin, and related antibiotics
   5123..5227    -  promoter       AmpR promoter: bla
   5322..5357    +  CDS            rop (fragment): Rop protein, which maintains plasmids at low copy number; rop
   5459..5558    +  misc_feature   bom (fragment): basis of mobility region from pBR322
   5586..6014    -  rep_origin     f1 ori (sequence partly withheld): f1 bacteriophage origin of replication; arrow indicates direction of (+) strand synthesis
   6018..21      -  CDS            lacZα (fragment) (across the origin): LacZα fragment of β-galactosidase; lacZ fragment
