[The description below was written by a language model from this plasmid's Addgene catalogue record and pLannotate feature annotations shown in this document.]
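Description:
pCGN-ATF6 (1-373) is a mammalian expression plasmid built on the pCGN backbone that produces an N-terminally HA-tagged fragment of human ATF6 comprising amino acids 1-373. This is the cytoplasmic domain of the ER-resident transcription factor, corresponding to the portion normally released by proteolysis during ER stress, and the depositor describes it as the activated, nuclear form. The 1,119 bp insert was cloned between XbaI and BamHI sites, both retained. Repository quality control found an M13I substitution in ATF6, although the plasmid is expected to behave as originally reported.

In the annotated sequence, the human CMV immediate early enhancer and promoter drive transcription through an HSV thymidine kinase 5' UTR into the ATF6 fragment. The HA tag is not annotated separately but presumably lies in the short interval upstream of the ATF6 coding region. Downstream, a rabbit β-globin intron, a short stretch of globin coding sequence and the β-globin polyadenylation signal provide splicing and 3' end processing. A T7 promoter sits upstream of the CMV enhancer. For propagation in E. coli the plasmid carries a high-copy ColE1/pUC-type origin and the β-lactamase gene for ampicillin selection, along with an f1 origin and small remnants of lacZα, lacI, rop and bom.

Two discrepancies are worth noting. The catalogue lists hygromycin as a mammalian selectable marker, yet no hygromycin resistance gene appears in the feature table, only an SV40 early promoter. The sequenced record is also 6,154 nt, smaller than the stated 7,500 bp backbone plus insert. The construct is suited to expressing constitutively active ATF6 in studies of the unfolded protein response and ATF6-dependent transcription.
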