Addgene plasmid #27173: pCGN-ATF6 (1-373)
Purpose: For mammalian expression of the cytoplasmic domain of human ATF6with an HA tag.
Depositing lab: Ron Prywes. Depositing organization: Columbia University. Publication: Activation of ATF6 and an ATF6 DNA binding site by the endoplasmic reticulum stress response. Wang Y, Shen J, Arenzana N, Tirasophon W, Kaufman RJ, Prywes R. J Biol Chem. 2000 Sep 1. 275(35):27013-20. 10.1074/jbc.M003322200 PubMed 10856300.
Backbone
  Vector backbone: pCGN
  Backbone size w/o insert (bp): 7500
  Vector type: Mammalian Expression
  Selectable markers: Hygromycin
Growth in bacteria
  Bacterial resistance: Ampicillin, 100 μg/mL
  Growth temperature: 37°C
  Growth strain: DH5alpha
  Copy number: High Copy
Gene/Insert
  Gene/Insert name: ATF6
  Species: H. sapiens (human)
  Insert size (bp): 1119
  Mutation: Contains only aa 1-373 (please see depositor comments below)
  Entrez Gene: ATF6 (a.k.a. ACHM7, ATF6A, ATP6alpha)
  Tag / fusion protein: HA (N terminal on insert)
  Cloning method: Restriction Enzyme; 5′ cloning site XbaI (not destroyed); 3′ cloning site BamHI (not destroyed)
  Sequencing primers: 5′ CMV-F; 3′ Bglob-pA-R
Terms and licenses: Academic/Nonprofit Terms; Industry Terms: Not Available to Industry
Depositor comments: This is the activated (nuclear) form of ATF6. Please note that mutation M13I in ATF6 was found during Addgene's quality control. The plasmid should function as described in the associated publication above.
How to cite: pCGN-ATF6 (1-373) was a gift from Ron Prywes (Addgene plasmid # 27173 ; http://n2t.net/addgene:27173 ; RRID:Addgene_27173)
