>Addgene plasmid #27173 | pCGN-ATF6 (1-373) | addgene partial sequence | sequence record 33474 | 27173 with Bglob-pA-R
CATTGGCCACACCAGCCACCACCTTCTGATAGGCAGCCTGCACCTGAGGAGTGAATTCTTTGCCAAAATG
ATGAGACAGCACAACAACCAGCACGTTGCCCAGGAGCTGTAGGAAAGAGAAGAAGGCATGAACATGGTTA
GCAGAGGGGCCCGGTTTGGACTCAGAGTATTTTATCCTCATCTCAAACAGTGTATATCATTGTAACCATA
AAGAGAAAGGCAGGATGATGACCAGGGTGTAGTTGTTTCTACCAATAAGAATATTTCCACGCCAGCCAGA
ATTTATATGCAGAAATATTCTACCTTATCATTTAATTATAACAATTGTTCTCTAAAACTGTGCTGAAGTA
CAATATAATATACCCTGATTGCCTTGAAAAAAAAGTGATTAGAGAAAGTACTTACAATCTGACAAATAAA
CAAAAGTGAATTTAAAAATTCGTTACAAATGCAAGCTAAAGTTTAACGAAAAAGTTACAGAAAATGAAAA
GAAAATAAGAGGAGACAATGGTTGTCAACAGAGTAGAAAGTGAAAGAAACAAAATTATCATGAGGGTCCA
TGGTGATACAAGGGACATCTTCCCATTCTAAACAACACCCTGAAAACTTTGCCCCCTCCATATAACATGA
ATTTTACAATAGCGAAAAAGAAAGAACAATCAAGGGTCCCCAAACTCACCCTGAAGTTCTCAGGATCCAC
TAGGGACTTTAAGCCTCTGGTTCTCTGACACAACTTCATCCAGCTGCCGCTTCAGTGTTCCATTTTCTTT
CTTCAGTTGCTCGTTTTCTGAGAGGGCAGCCTTTAATCTCGCCTCTAACCCTAGCATATATTCTTTCTTC
TTCTTGCGAGACTGACAAGCGGATTCTCGA
