>Addgene plasmid #27173 | pCGN-ATF6 (1-373) | addgene partial sequence | sequence record 33475 | 27173 with CMV-F
TTAGTGAACCGTCAGATCGCCTGGAGACGCCATCCACGCTGTTTTGACCTCCATAGAAGACACCGGGACC
GATCCAGCCTCCGGGGGATCTTGGTGGCGTGAAACTCCCGCACCTCTTCGGCCAGCGCCTTGTAGAAGCG
CGTATGGCTTCTAGCTATCCTTATGACGTGCCTGACTATGCCAGCCTGGGAGGACCTTCTAGAATGGGGG
AGCCGGCTGGGGTTGCCGGCACCATGGAGTCACCTTTTAGCCCGGGACTCTTTCACAGGCTGGATGAAGA
TTGGGATTCTGCTCTCTTTGCTGAACTCGGTTATTTCACAGACACTGATGAGCTGCAATTGGAAGCAGCA
AATGAGACGTATGAAAACAATTTTGATAATCTTGATTTTGATTTGGATTTGTTACCTTGGGAGTCAGACA
TTTGGGACATCAACAACCAAATCTGTACAGTTAAAGATATTAAGGCAGAACCCCAGCCACTTTCTCCAGC
CTCCTCAAGTTATTCAGTCTCATCTCCTCGGTCAGTGGACTCTTATTCTTCAACTCAGCATGTTCCTGAG
GAGTTGGATTTGTCTTCTAGTTCTCAGATGTCTCCCCTTTCCTTATATGGTGAAAACTCTAATAGTCTCT
CTTCACCGGAGCCACTGAAGGAAGATAAGCCTGTCACTGGTTCTAGGAACAAGACTGAAAATGGACTGAC
TCCAAAGAAAAAAATTCAGGTGAATTCAAAACCTTCAATTCAGCCCAAGCCTTTATTGCTTCCAGCAGCA
CCCAAGACTCAAACAAACTCCAGTGTTCCAGCAAAAACCATCATTATTCAGACAGTACCAACGCTTATGC
CATTGGCAAAGCAGCAACCAATTATCAGT
